>Addgene plasmid #211044 | pBiT3.1-C_WDR5:1-334 | addgene full sequence | sequence record 423357 | Addgene NGS Result
AAGACGCGTTAATTAAGACGTCGGCAGTGAAAAAAATGCTTTATTTGTGAAATTTGTGATGCTATTGCTT
TATTTGTAACCATTATAAGCTGCAATAAACAAGTTAACAACAACAATTGCATTCATTTTATGTTTCAGGT
TCAGGGGGAGGTGTGGGAGGTTTTTTAAAGCAAGTAAAACCTCTACAAATGTGGTATGGCTGATTATGAT
CCGCGGCCGCAATACGTCGACGTTATCAGCTGACTTCGTACGAGAGCCTAGGATTATGGCGCGCCACTAG
TTATTAATAGTAATCAATTACGGGGTCATTAGTTCATAGCCCATATATGGAGTTCCGCGTTACATAACTT
ACGGTAAATGGCCCGCCTGGCTGACCGCCCAACGACCCCCGCCCATTGACGTCAATAATGACGTATGTTC
CCATAGTAACGCCAATAGGGACTTTCCATTGACGTCAATGGGTGGAGTATTTACGGTAAACTGCCCACTT
GGCAGTACATCAAGTGTATCATATGCCAAGTCCGCCCCCTATTGACGTCAATGACGGTAAATGGCCCGCC
TGGCATTATGCCCAGTACATGACCTTACGGGACTTTCCTACTTGGCAGTACATCTACGTATTAGTCATCG
CTATTACCATGGTGATGCGGTTTTGGCAGTACACCAATGGGCGTGGATAGCGGTTTGACTCACGGGGATT
TCCAAGTCTCCACCCCATTGACGTCAATGGGAGTTTGTTTTGGCACCAAAATCAACGGGACTTTCCAAAA
TGTCGTAATAACCCCGCCCCGTTGACGCAAATGGGCGGTAGGCGTGTACGGTGGGAGGTCTATATAAGCA
GAGCTGGTTTAGTGAACCGTCAGATCACTAGAATCTTTATTGCGGTAGTTTATCACAGTTAAATTGCTAA
CGCAGTCAGTGCTTCTGACACAACAGTCTCGAACTTAAGCTGCAGAAGTTGGTCGTGAGGCACTGGGCAG
GTAAGTATCAAGGTTACAAGACAGGTTTAAGGAGACCAATAGAAACTGGGCTTGTCGAGACAGAGAAGAC
TCTTGCGTTTCTGATAGGCACCTATTGGTCTTACTGACATCCACTTTGCCTTTCTCTCCACAGGTGTCCA
CTCCCAGTTCAATTACAGCTCTTAAGGCTAGAGTATTAATACGACTCACTATAGGGGCGATCGCAACAAG
CTTCGGGAAGATCTGGAGCTAGCGGCGGGGGATCCGGTGGGAATTCGACACCATGGCGACGGAGGAGAAG
AAGCCCGAGACCGAGGCCGCCAGAGCACAGCCAACCCCTTCGTCATCCGCCACTCAGAGCAAGCCTACAC
CTGTGAAGCCAAACTATGCTCTAAAGTTCACCCTTGCTGGCCACACCAAAGCAGTGTCCTCCGTGAAATT
CAGCCCGAATGGAGAGTGGCTGGCAAGTTCATCTGCTGATAAACTTATTAAAATTTGGGGCGCGTATGAT
GGGAAATTTGAGAAAACCATATCTGGTCACAAGCTGGGAATATCCGATGTAGCCTGGTCGTCAGATTCTA
ACCTTCTTGTTTCTGCCTCAGATGACAAAACCTTGAAGATATGGGACGTGAGCTCGGGCAAGTGTCTGAA
AACCCTGAAGGGACACAGTAATTATGTCTTTTGCTGCAACTTCAATCCCCAGTCCAACCTTATTGTCTCA
GGATCCTTTGACGAAAGCGTGAGGATATGGGATGTGAAAACAGGGAAGTGCCTCAAGACTTTGCCAGCTC
ACTCGGATCCAGTCTCGGCCGTTCATTTTAATCGTGATGGATCCTTGATAGTTTCAAGTAGCTATGATGG
TCTCTGTCGCATCTGGGACACCGCCTCGGGCCAGTGCCTGAAGACGCTCATCGATGACGACAACCCCCCC
GTGTCTTTTGTGAAGTTCTCCCCGAACGGCAAATACATCCTGGCCGCCACGCTGGACAACACTCTGAAGC
TCTGGGACTACAGCAAGGGGAAGTGCCTGAAGACGTACACTGGCCACAAGAATGAGAAATACTGCATATT
TGCCAATTTCTCTGTTACTGGTGGGAAGTGGATTGTGTCTGGCTCAGAGGATAACCTTGTTTACATCTGG
AACCTTCAGACGAAAGAGATTGTACAGAAACTACAAGGCCACACAGATGTCGTGATCTCAACAGCTTGTC
ACCCAACAGAAAACATCATCGCCTCTGCTGCGCTAGAAAATGACAAAACAATTAAACTGTGGAAGAGTGA
CTGCGGCTCGAGCGGTGGGAGCTCCGGTGTGAGCGGCTGGCGGCTGTTCAAGAAGATTAGCTAAGTTTAA
ACGGCCGCGACTCTAGACTGCAGGCATGCAAGCTGATTTGGCTGCTGCCACCGCTGAGCAAGGCCGCTTC
GAGCAGACATGATAAGATACATTGATGAGTTTGGACAAACCACAACTAGAATGCAGTGAAAAAAATGCTT
TATTTGTGAAATTTGTGATGCTATTGCTTTATTTGTAACCATTATAAGCTGCAATAAACAAGTTAACAAC
AACAATTGCATTCATTTTATGTTTCAGGTTCAGGGGGAGATGTGGGAGGTTTTTTTAAGCAAGTAAAACC
TCTACAAATGTGGTAAAATCTTAATTAAGACTTCTAATATAACTTCGTATAGCATACATTATACGAAGTT
ATGGTTCCACTGTTGACAATTAATCATCGGCATAGTATATCGGCATAGTATAATACGACAAGGTGAGGAA
CTAAACCCAGGAGGCAGATCATGATTGAACAAGATGGATTGCACGCAGGTTCTCCGGCCGCTTGGGTGGA
GAGGCTATTCGGCTATGACTGGGCACAACAGACAATCGGCTGCTCTGATGCCGCCGTGTTCCGGCTGTCA
GCGCAGGGGCGCCCGGTTCTTTTTGTCAAGACCGACCTGTCCGGTGCCCTGAATGAACTGCAGGACGAGG
CAGCGCGGCTATCGTGGCTGGCCACGACGGGCGTTCCTTGCGCAGCTGTGCTCGACGTTGTCACTGAAGC
GGGAAGGGACTGGCTGCTATTGGGCGAAGTGCCGGGGCAGGATCTCCTGTCATCTCACCTTGCTCCTGCC
GAGAAAGTATCCATCATGGCTGATGCAATGCGGCGGCTGCATACGCTTGATCCGGCTACCTGCCCATTCG
ACCACCAAGCGAAACATCGCATCGAGCGAGCACGTACTCGGATGGAAGCCGGTCTTGTCGATCAGGATGA
TCTGGACGAAGAGCATCAGGGGCTCGCGCCAGCCGAACTGTTCGCCAGGCTCAAGGCGCGCATGCCCGAC
GGCGAGGATCTCGTCGTGACCCATGGCGATGCCTGCTTGCCGAATATCATGGTGGAAAATGGCCGCTTTT
CTGGATTCATCGACTGTGGCCGGCTGGGTGTGGCGGACCGCTATCAGGACATAGCGTTGGCTACCCGTGA
TATTGCTGAAGAGCTTGGCGGCGAATGGGCTGACCGCTTCCTCGTGCTTTACGGTATCGCCGCTCCCGAT
TCGCAGCGCATCGCCTTCTATCGCCTTCTTGACGAGTTCTTCTGATTCGAAATGACCGACCAAGCGACGC
CCAACCGGTATCAGCTCACTCAAAGGCGGTAATACGGTTATCCACAGAATCAGGGGATAACGCAGGAAAG
AACATGTGAGCAAAAGGCCAGCAAAAGGCCAGGAACCGTAAAAAGGCCGCGTTGCTGGCGTTTTTCCATA
GGCTCCGCCCCCCTGACGAGCATCACAAAAATCGACGCTCAAGTCAGAGGTGGCGAAACCCGACAGGACT
ATAAAGATACCAGGCGTTTCCCCCTGGAAGCTCCCTCGTGCGCTCTCCTGTTCCGACCCTGCCGCTTACC
GGATACCTGTCCGCCTTTCTCCCTTCGGGAAGCGTGGCGCTTTCTCATAGCTCACGCTGTAGGTATCTCA
GTTCGGTGTAGGTCGTTCGCTCCAAGCTGGGCTGTGTGCACGAACCCCCCGTTCAGCCCGACCGCTGCGC
CTTATCCGGTAACTATCGTCTTGAGTCCAACCCGGTAAGACACGACTTATCGCCACTGGCAGCAGCCACT
GGTAACAGGATTAGCAGAGCGAGGTATGTAGGCGGTGCTACAGAGTTCTTGAAGTGGTGGCCTAACTACG
GCTACACTAGAAGGACAGTATTTGGTATCTGCGCTCTGCTGAAGCCAGTTACCTTCGGAAAAAGAGTTGG
TAGCTCTTGATCCGGCAAACAAACCACCGCTGGTAGCGGTGGTTTTTTTGTTTGCAAGCAGCAGATTACG
CGCAGAAAAAAAGGATTTCAAGAAGATCCTTTGATCTTTTCTACGGGGTCTGACGCTCAGTGGAACGAAA
ACTCACGTTAAGGGATTTTGGTCATGAGATTATCAAAAAGGATCTTCACCTAGATCCTTTTATAGTCCGG
AATCGTCACACAAAAAACCAACACACAGATGTAATGAAAATAAAGATATTTTATTGCGGCCATCGTGATG
GCTAGAGTTTAGCCCTCCCACACATAACCAGAGGGCAGCAATTCACGAATCCCAACTGCCGTCGGCTGTC
CATCACTGTCCTTCACTATGGCTTTGATCCCAGGATGCAGATCGAGAAGCACCTGTCGGCACCGTCCGCA
GGGGCTCAAGATGCCCCTGTTCTCATTTCCGATCGCGACGATACAAGTCAGGTTGCCAGCTGCCGCAGCA
GCAGCAGTGCCCAGCACCACGAGTTCTGCACAAGGTCCCCCAGTAAAATGATATACATTGACACCAGTGA
AGATGCGGCCGTCGCTAGAGAGAGCTGCGCTGGCGACGCTGTAGTCTTCAGAGATGGGGATGCTGTTGAT
TGTAGCCGTTGCTCTTTCAATGAGGGTGGATTCTTCTTGAGACAAAGGCTTGGCCATGGTGGCGCTAGTG
TCAGAAGAATCGAGCTTTTTGCAAAAGCCTAGGCCTCCAAAAAAGCCTCCTCACTACTTCTGGAATAGCT
CAGAGGCCGAGGCGGCCTCGGCCTCTGCATAAATAAAAAAAATTAGTCAGCCATGGGGCGGAGAATGGGC
GGAACTGGGCGGAGTTAGGGGCGGGATGGGCGGAGTTAGGGGCGGGACTATGGTTGCTGACTAATTGAGA
TGCATGCTTTGCATACTTCTGCCTGCTGGGGAGCCTGGGGACTTTCCACACCTGGTTGCTGACTAATTGA
GATGCATGCTTTGCATACTTCTGCCTGCTGGGGAGCCTGGGGACTTTCCACACCCTAACTGACACACATT
CCACAGCTGGTTCTTTCCGCCTCAGAAGGTACCTAACCAAGTTCCTCTTTCAGAGGTTATTTCAGGCCAT
GGTGCTGCGC
Features (pLannotate 1.2.2; 17 found; start..end, strand, type, name):
     24..105     -  polyA_signal   SV40 poly(A) signal: SV40 polyadenylation signal
    128..211     -  CDS            large T antigen (fragment): large T antigen from SV40 (simian virus 40)
    276..641     +  enhancer       CMV enhancer: human cytomegalovirus immediate early enhancer
    643..842     +  promoter       CMV promoter: human cytomegalovirus (CMV) immediate early promoter
    981..1113    +  intron         chimeric intron: chimera between introns from human β-globin and immunoglobulin heavy chain genes
   1157..1175    +  promoter       T7 promoter: promoter for bacteriophage T7 RNA polymerase
   1243..2244    +  CDS            WDR5: WDR5_HUMAN - Also known as BIG3. Experimental evidence at protein level: Swiss-Prot protein existence level 1. Contributes to histone modification (PubMed:19131338, PubMed:19556245, PubMed:19103755, PubMed:20018852, PubMed:16600877, PubMed:16829960). May position the N-terminus of histone H3 for efficient trimethylation at 'Lys-4' (PubMed:16829960). As part of the MLL1/MLL complex it is involved in methylation and dimethylation at 'Lys-4' of histone H3 (PubMed:19556245). H3 'Lys-4' methylation represents a specific tag for epigenetic transcriptional activation (PubMed:18840606). As part of the
   2340..2367    +  CDS            SET1 (fragment): solubility-enhancement tag derived from T7 phage gene 10B
   2393..2514    -  polyA_signal   SV40 poly(A) signal: SV40 polyadenylation signal
   2537..2605    -  CDS            large T antigen (fragment): large T antigen from SV40 (simian virus 40)
   2629..2662    +  protein_bind   loxP: Cre-mediated recombination occurs in the 8-bp core sequence (GCATACAT). Cre recombinase
   2672..2719    +  promoter       EM7 promoter: synthetic bacterial promoter&nbsp
   2751..3542    +  CDS            neo: KKA2_KLEPN - Also known as kan, nptII. Experimental evidence at protein level: Swiss-Prot protein existence level 1. Resistance to kanamycin, neomycin, paromomycin, ribostamycin, butirosin and gentamicin B. From Klebsiella pneumoniae.
   3703..4291    -  rep_origin     ori: high-copy-number ColE1/pMB1/pBR322/pUC origin of replication
   4417..4465    -  polyA_signal   poly(A) signal: synthetic polyadenylation signal
   4489..4887    -  CDS            BSD: blasticidin S deaminase; Aspergillus terreus BSD; confers resistance to blasticidin
   4918..5275    -  promoter       SV40 promoter: SV40 enhancer and early promoter
