[The description below was written by a language model from this plasmid's Addgene catalogue record and pLannotate feature annotations shown in this document.]
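Description:
pBiT3.1-C_WDR5:1-334 is a mammalian expression plasmid built on Promega's pBiT3.1-C backbone that produces full-length, wild-type human WDR5 (residues M1 to C334, a 1002 bp coding sequence derived from a Mammalian Gene Collection clone) carrying a C-terminal HiBiT tag. Transcription is driven by the CMV immediate-early enhancer and promoter, followed by a chimeric β-globin/immunoglobulin intron that generally improves mRNA processing and expression, and it ends at an SV40 polyadenylation signal. A T7 promoter upstream of the insert serves as a sequencing primer site and could support in vitro transcription. The insert was placed by ligation-independent cloning between EcoRI and XhoI sites, both retained. The tag consists of a flexible glycine/serine linker followed by the 11-residue HiBiT peptide, which binds the complementary LgBiT fragment with high affinity to reconstitute NanoLuc luciferase. This allows luminescent quantification of the tagged protein.

The plasmid replicates in E. coli from a high-copy ColE1/pUC-type origin and is selected with kanamycin through a neo (nptII) gene under the bacterial EM7 promoter, which sits next to a single loxP site. The catalogue lists neomycin/G418 as the mammalian selectable marker, but the feature table shows only the bacterial EM7 promoter directly upstream of neo. It also shows a separate SV40 promoter-driven blasticidin S deaminase cassette with a synthetic poly(A) signal, which suggests that blasticidin selection may be available in mammalian cells; the record does not resolve this difference. The short "SET1" and large T antigen fragment annotations are probably incidental matches to backbone sequence. The associated publication evaluates the ligandability of WD40-repeat proteins, so a likely use is luminescence-based cellular assays of WDR5 abundance, stability or ligand engagement, although the record does not name a specific assay.
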