Addgene plasmid #211044: pBiT3.1-C_WDR5:1-334
Purpose: Mammalian expression of full-length human WDR5. C-terminal HiBiT tag.
Depositing lab: Cheryl Arrowsmith. Depositing organization: University of Toronto. Publication: A Target Class Ligandability Evaluation of WD40 Repeat-Containing Proteins. Ackloo S, Li F, Szewczyk M, Seitova A, Loppnau P, Zeng H, Xu J, Ahmad S, Arnautova YA, Baghaie AJ, Beldar S, Bolotokova A, Centrella PA, Chau I, Clark MA, Cuozzo JW, Dehghani-Tafti S, Disch JS, Dong A, Dumas A, Feng JA, Ghiabi P, Gibson E, Gilmer J, Goldman B, Green SR, Guie MA, Guilinger JP, Harms N, Herasymenko O, Houliston S, Hutchinson A, Kearnes S, Keefe AD, Kimani SW, Kramer T, Kutera M, Kwak HA, Lento C, Li Y, Liu J, Loup J, Machado RAC, Mulhern CJ, Perveen S, Righetto GL, Riley P, Shrestha S, Sigel EA, Silva M, Sintchak MD, Slakman BL, Taylor RD, Thompson J, Torng W, Underkoffler C, von Rechenberg M, Walsh RT, Watson I, Wilson DJ, Wolf E, Yadav M, Yazdi AK, Zhang J, Zhang Y, Santhakumar V, Edwards AM, Barsyte-Lovejoy D, Schapira M, Brown PJ, Halabelian L, Arrowsmith CH. J Med Chem. 2025 Jan 23;68(2):1092-1112. doi: 10.1021/acs.jmedchem.4c02010. Epub 2024 Nov 4. PubMed 39495097.
Backbone
  Vector backbone: pBiT3.1-C
  Backbone manufacturer: Promega
  Vector type: Mammalian Expression
  Selectable markers: Neomycin (select with G418)
Growth in bacteria
  Bacterial resistance: Kanamycin, 50 μg/mL
  Growth temperature: 37°C
  Growth strain: DH5alpha
  Copy number: High Copy
Gene/Insert
  Gene/Insert name: WDR5:M1-C334
  Species: H. sapiens (human)
  Insert size (bp): 1002
  Mutation: wild type
  Entrez Gene: WDR5 (a.k.a. BIG-3, BIG3, CFAP89, SWD3)
  Promoter: CMV
  Tag / fusion protein: GSSGGSSGVSGWRLFKKIS (C terminal on insert)
  Cloning method: Ligation Independent Cloning
  Sequencing primers: 5′ T7; 3′ TTGCTCAGCGGTGGCAGCAG
Resource information
  A portion of this plasmid was derived from a plasmid made by: Mammalian Gene Collection (BC001635)
Terms and licenses: Academic/Nonprofit Terms; Industry Terms: Not Available to Industry
Depositor comments: 5' Cloning Site: EcoR1 (not destroyed), 3' Cloning Site: Xho1 (not destroyed).
How to cite: pBiT3.1-C_WDR5:1-334 was a gift from Cheryl Arrowsmith (Addgene plasmid # 211044 ; http://n2t.net/addgene:211044 ; RRID:Addgene_211044)
