>Addgene plasmid #211044 | pBiT3.1-C_WDR5:1-334 | depositor partial sequence | sequence record 411568 | Insert sequence
ATGGCGACGGAGGAGAAGAAGCCCGAGACCGAGGCCGCCAGAGCACAGCCAACCCCTTCGTCATCCGCCA
CTCAGAGCAAGCCTACACCTGTGAAGCCAAACTATGCTCTAAAGTTCACCCTTGCTGGCCACACCAAAGC
AGTGTCCTCCGTGAAATTCAGCCCGAATGGAGAGTGGCTGGCAAGTTCATCTGCTGATAAACTTATTAAA
ATTTGGGGCGCGTATGATGGGAAATTTGAGAAAACCATATCTGGTCACAAGCTGGGAATATCCGATGTAG
CCTGGTCGTCAGATTCTAACCTTCTTGTTTCTGCCTCAGATGACAAAACCTTGAAGATATGGGACGTGAG
CTCGGGCAAGTGTCTGAAAACCCTGAAGGGACACAGTAATTATGTCTTTTGCTGCAACTTCAATCCCCAG
TCCAACCTTATTGTCTCAGGATCCTTTGACGAAAGCGTGAGGATATGGGATGTGAAAACAGGGAAGTGCC
TCAAGACTTTGCCAGCTCACTCGGATCCAGTCTCGGCCGTTCATTTTAATCGTGATGGATCCTTGATAGT
TTCAAGTAGCTATGATGGTCTCTGTCGCATCTGGGACACCGCCTCGGGCCAGTGCCTGAAGACGCTCATC
GATGACGACAACCCCCCCGTGTCTTTTGTGAAGTTCTCCCCGAACGGCAAATACATCCTGGCCGCCACGC
TGGACAACACTCTGAAGCTCTGGGACTACAGCAAGGGGAAGTGCCTGAAGACGTACACTGGCCACAAGAA
TGAGAAATACTGCATATTTGCCAATTTCTCTGTTACTGGTGGGAAGTGGATTGTGTCTGGCTCAGAGGAT
AACCTTGTTTACATCTGGAACCTTCAGACGAAAGAGATTGTACAGAAACTACAAGGCCACACAGATGTCG
TGATCTCAACAGCTTGTCACCCAACAGAAAACATCATCGCCTCTGCTGCGCTAGAAAATGACAAAACAAT
TAAACTGTGGAAGAGTGACTGC
